>Addgene plasmid #44642 | pFA6a-link-mKO1-SpHis5 | depositor full sequence | sequence record 61105 | pFA6a-link-mKO1-SpHis5 sequence 4678 bps
TAACATGGTGAGTGTGATTAAACCAGAGATGAAGATGAGGTACTACATGGACGGCTCCGTCAATGGGCAT
GAGTTCACAATTGAAGGTGAAGGCACAGGCAGACCTTACGAGGGACATCAAGAGATGACACTACGCGTCA
CAATGGCCAAGGGCGGGCCAATGCCTTTCGCGTTTGACTTAGTGTCACACGTGTTCTGTTACGGCCACAG
ACCTTTTACTAAATATCCAGAAGAGATACCAGACTATTTCAAACAAGCATTTCCTGAAGGCCTGTCATGG
GAAAGGTCGTTGGAGTTCGAAGATGGTGGGTCCGCTTCAGTCAGTGCGCATATAAGCCTTAGAGGAAACA
CCTTCTACCACAAATCCAAATTTACTGGGGTTAACTTTCCTGCCGATGGTCCTATCATGCAAAACCAAAG
TGTTGATTGGGAGCCATCAACCGAGAAAATTACTGCCAGCGACGGAGTTCTGAAGGGTGATGTTACGATG
TACCTAAAACTTGAAGGAGGCGGCAATCACAAATGCCAATTCAAGACTACTTACAAGGCGGCAAAAAAGA
TTCTTAAAATGCCAGGAAGCCATTACATCAGCCATCGCCTCGTCAGGAAAACCGAAGGCAACATTACTGA
GCTGGTAGAAGATGCAGTAGCTCATTCCTGAGGCGCGCCACTTCTAAATAAGCGAATTTCTTATGATTTA
TGATTTTTATTATTAAATAAGTTATAAAAAAAATAAGTGTATACAAATTTTAAAGTGACTCTTAGGTTTT
AAAACGAAAATTCTTATTCTTGAGTAACTCTTTCCTGTAGGTCAGGTTGCTTTCTCAGGTATAGTATGAG
GTCGCTCTTATTGACCACACCTCTACCGGCAGATCCGCTAGGGATAACAGGGTAATATAGATCTGTTTAG
CTTGCCTCGTCCCCGCCGGGTCACCCGGCCAGCGACATGGAGGCCCAGAATACCCTCCTTGACAGTCTTG
ACGTGCGCAGCTCAGGGGCATGATGTGACTGTCGCCCGTACATTTAGCCCATACATCCCCATGTATAATC
ATTTGCATCCATACATTTTGATGGCCGCACGGCGCGAAGCAAAAATTACGGCTCCTCGCTGCAGACCTGC
GAGCAGGGAAACGCTCCCCTCACAGACGCGTTGAATTGTCCCCACGCCGCGCCCCTGTAGAGAAATATAA
AAGGTTAGGATTTGCCACTGAGGTTCTTCTTTCATATACTTCCTTTTAAAATCTTGCTAGGATACAGTTC
TCACATCACATCCGAACATAAACAACCATGGGTAGGAGGGCTTTTGTAGAAAGAAATACGAACGAAACGA
AAATCAGCGTTGCCATCGCTTTGGACAAAGCTCCCTTACCTGAAGAGTCGAATTTTATTGATGAACTTAT
AACTTCCAAGCATGCAAACCAAAAGGGAGAACAAGTAATCCAAGTAGACACGGGAATTGGATTCTTGGAT
CACATGTATCATGCACTGGCTAAACATGCAGGCTGGAGCTTACGACTTTACTCAAGAGGTGATTTAATCA
TCGATGATCATCACACTGCAGAAGATACTGCTATTGCACTTGGTATTGCATTCAAGCAGGCTATGGGTAA
CTTTGCCGGCGTTAAAAGATTTGGACATGCTTATTGTCCACTTGACGAAGCTCTTTCTAGAAGCGTAGTT
GACTTGTCGGGACGGCCCTATGCTGTTATCGATTTGGGATTAAAGCGTGAAAAGGTTGGGGAATTGTCCT
GTGAAATGATCCCTCACTTACTATATTCCTTTTCGGTAGCAGCTGGAATTACTTTGCATGTTACCTGCTT
ATATGGTAGTAATGACCATCATCGTGCTGAAAGCGCTTTTAAATCTCTGGCTGTTGCCATGCGCGCGGCT
ACTAGTCTTACTGGAAGTTCTGAAGTCCCAAGCACGAAGGGAGTGTTGTAAAGAGTACTGACAATAAAAA
GATTCTTGTTTTCAAGAACTTGTCATTTGTATAGTTTTTTTATATTGTAGTTGTTCTATTTTAATCAAAT
GTTAGCGTGATTTATATTTTTTTTCGCCTCGACATCATCTGCCCAGATGCGAAGTTAAGTGCGCAGAAAG
TAATATCATGCGTCAATCGTATGTGAATGCTGGTCGCTATACTGCTGTCGATTCGATACTAACGCCGCCA
TCCAGTTTAAACGAGCTCGAATTCATCGATGATATCAGATCCACTAGTGGCCTATGCGGCCGCGGATCTG
CCGGTCTCCCTATAGTGAGTCGTATTAATTTCGATAAGCCAGGTTAACCTGCATTAATGAATCGGCCAAC
GCGCGGGGAGAGGCGGTTTGCGTATTGGGCGCTCTTCCGCTTCCTCGCTCACTGACTCGCTGCGCTCGGT
CGTTCGGCTGCGGCGAGCGGTATCAGCTCACTCAAAGGCGGTAATACGGTTATCCACAGAATCAGGGGAT
AACGCAGGAAAGAACATGTGAGCAAAAGGCCAGCAAAAGGCCAGGAACCGTAAAAAGGCCGCGTTGCTGG
CGTTTTTCCATAGGCTCCGCCCCCCTGACGAGCATCACAAAAATCGACGCTCAAGTCAGAGGTGGCGAAA
CCCGACAGGACTATAAAGATACCAGGCGTTTCCCCCTGGAAGCTCCCTCGTGCGCTCTCCTGTTCCGACC
CTGCCGCTTACCGGATACCTGTCCGCCTTTCTCCCTTCGGGAAGCGTGGCGCTTTCTCAATGCTCACGCT
GTAGGTATCTCAGTTCGGTGTAGGTCGTTCGCTCCAAGCTGGGCTGTGTGCACGAACCCCCCGTTCAGCC
CGACCGCTGCGCCTTATCCGGTAACTATCGTCTTGAGTCCAACCCGGTAAGACACGACTTATCGCCACTG
GCAGCAGCCACTGGTAACAGGATTAGCAGAGCGAGGTATGTAGGCGGTGCTACAGAGTTCTTGAAGTGGT
GGCCTAACTACGGCTACACTAGAAGGACAGTATTTGGTATCTGCGCTCTGCTGAAGCCAGTTACCTTCGG
AAAAAGAGTTGGTAGCTCTTGATCCGGCAAACAAACCACCGCTGGTAGCGGTGGTTTTTTTGTTTGCAAG
CAGCAGATTACGCGCAGAAAAAAAGGATCTCAAGAAGATCCTTTGATCTTTTCTACGGGGTCTGACGCTC
AGTGGAACGAAAACTCACGTTAAGGGATTTTGGTCATGAGATTATCAAAAAGGATCTTCACCTAGATCCT
TTTAAATTAAAAATGAAGTTTTAAATCAATCTAAAGTATATATGAGTAAACTTGGTCTGACAGTTACCAA
TGCTTAATCAGTGAGGCACCTATCTCAGCGATCTGTCTATTTCGTTCATCCATAGTTGCCTGACTCCCCG
TCGTGTAGATAACTACGATACGGGAGGGCTTACCATCTGGCCCCAGTGCTGCAATGATACCGCGAGACCC
ACGCTCACCGGCTCCAGATTTATCAGCAATAAACCAGCCAGCCGGAAGGGCCGAGCGCAGAAGTGGTCCT
GCAACTTTATCCGCCTCCATCCAGTCTATTAATTGTTGCCGGGAAGCTAGAGTAAGTAGTTCGCCAGTTA
ATAGTTTGCGCAACGTTGTTGCCATTGCTACAGGCATCGTGGTGTCACGCTCGTCGTTTGGTATGGCTTC
ATTCAGCTCCGGTTCCCAACGATCAAGGCGAGTTACATGATCCCCCATGTTGTGCAAAAAAGCGGTTAGC
TCCTTCGGTCCTCCGATCGTTGTCAGAAGTAAGTTGGCCGCAGTGTTATCACTCATGGTTATGGCAGCAC
TGCATAATTCTCTTACTGTCATGCCATCCGTAAGATGCTTTTCTGTGACTGGTGAGTACTCAACCAAGTC
ATTCTGAGAATAGTGTATGCGGCGACCGAGTTGCTCTTGCCCGGCGTCAATACGGGATAATACCGCGCCA
CATAGCAGAACTTTAAAAGTGCTCATCATTGGAAAACGTTCTTCGGGGCGAAAACTCTCAAGGATCTTAC
CGCTGTTGAGATCCAGTTCGATGTAACCCACTCGTGCACCCAACTGATCTTCAGCATCTTTTACTTTCAC
CAGCGTTTCTGGGTGAGCAAAAACAGGAAGGCAAAATGCCGCAAAAAAGGGAATAAGGGCGACACGGAAA
TGTTGAATACTCATACTCTTCCTTTTTCAATATTATTGAAGCATTTATCAGGGTTATTGTCTCATGAGCG
GATACATATTTGAATGTATTTAGAAAAATAAACAAATAGGGGTTCCGCGCACATTTCCCCGAAAAGTGCC
ACCTGACGTCTAAGAAACCATTATTATCATGACATTAACCTATAAAAATAGGCGTATCACGAGGCCCTTT
CGTCTCGCGCGTTTCGGTGATGACGGTGAAAACCTCTGACACATGCAGCTCCCGGAGACGGTCACAGCTT
GTCTGTAAGCGGATGCCGGGAGCAGACAAGCCCGTCAGGGCGCGTCAGCGGGTGTTGGCGGGTGTCGGGG
CTGGCTTAACTATGCGGCATCAGAGCAGATTGTACTGAGAGTGCACCATATGGACATATTGTCGTTAGAA
CGCGGCTACAATTAATACATAACCTTATGTATCATACACATACGATTTAGGTGACACTATAGAACGCGGC
CGCCAGCTGAAGCTTCGTACGCTGCAGGTCGACGGATCGGTGACGGTGCTGGTTTAAT
Features (pLannotate 1.2.2; 13 found; start..end, strand, type, name):
      5..661     +  CDS            mKO: monomeric Kusabira-Orange fluorescent protein (Karasawa et al., 2004)
    682..869     +  terminator     ADH1 terminator: S. cerevisiae ADH1; transcription terminator for the S. cerevisiae alcohol dehydrogenase 1 (ADH1) gene
    944..1287    +  promoter       TEF promoter: Ashbya gossypii TEF promoter
   1288..1941    +  CDS            S. pombe his5: imidazoleglycerol-phosphate dehydratase, required for histidine biosynthesis; Schizosaccharomyces pombe his5; yeast auxotrophic marker; corresponds to S. cerevisiae HIS3
   1947..2144    +  terminator     TEF terminator: Ashbya gossypii TEF terminator
   2249..2267    -  promoter       T7 promoter: promoter for bacteriophage T7 RNA polymerase
   2289..2342    -  CDS            lacI (fragment): lac repressor; lacI; The lac repressor binds to the lac operator to inhibit transcription in E. coli. This inhibition can be relieved by adding lactose or isopropyl-β-D-thiogalactopyranoside (IPTG).
   2525..3113    -  rep_origin     ori: high-copy-number ColE1/pMB1/pBR322/pUC origin of replication
   3284..4144    -  CDS            AmpR: β-lactamase; bla; confers resistance to ampicillin, carbenicillin, and related antibiotics
   4145..4249    -  promoter       AmpR promoter: bla
   4344..4379    +  CDS            rop (fragment): Rop protein, which maintains plasmids at low copy number; rop
   4481..4532    +  misc_feature   bom (fragment): basis of mobility region from pBR322
   4595..4613    +  promoter       SP6 promoter: promoter for bacteriophage SP6 RNA polymerase
