[The description below was written by a language model from this plasmid's Addgene catalogue record and pLannotate feature annotations shown in this document.]
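Description:
pFA6a-link-mKO1-SpHis5 is a yeast tagging vector built on the pFA6a-link backbone, one of a series of fluorescent protein tagging cassettes optimized for Saccharomyces cerevisiae. It serves as a template plasmid rather than an autonomously maintained yeast expression vector: the annotated features include no yeast origin of replication or centromere. The 4,678 bp plasmid is propagated in E. coli through a high-copy ColE1/pUC-type origin and selected with ampicillin via the β-lactamase gene and its native promoter. Short fragments annotated as lacI, rop and bom are backbone remnants, and T7 and SP6 promoters flank the cassette region.

The payload is a two-part module. First comes the 657 bp coding sequence of mKO1 (monomeric Kusabira Orange 1), an orange fluorescent protein, followed by the S. cerevisiae ADH1 terminator. No promoter is annotated upstream of mKO1, consistent with its purpose: the tag is meant to be fused in frame to a gene of interest so that the fusion is expressed from that gene's own promoter, with the ADH1 terminator supplying the 3' end. The "link" in the name suggests a linker preceding the fluorescent protein, although no linker is annotated in the feature table. Downstream lies the selection marker, the Schizosaccharomyces pombe his5 gene under the Ashbya gossypii TEF promoter and terminator. It encodes imidazoleglycerol-phosphate dehydratase and corresponds to S. cerevisiae HIS3, so it supports histidine prototrophy selection in his3 strains, while its heterologous origin should limit recombination with the native locus. Cassettes of this type are typically integrated into the chromosome by homologous recombination to create mKO1 fusions for live-cell fluorescence imaging.
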