Addgene plasmid #44642: pFA6a-link-mKO1-SpHis5
Purpose: Yeast tagging vector to create gene fusion with mKO1 with SpHis5 selection
Depositing lab: Kurt Thorn. Depositing organization: Harvard University.
Backbone
  Vector backbone: pFA6a-link
  Vector type: Yeast Expression
  Selectable markers: HIS3
Growth in bacteria
  Bacterial resistance: Ampicillin, 100 μg/mL
  Growth temperature: 37°C
  Growth strain: DH5alpha
  Copy number: Unknown
Gene/Insert
  Gene/Insert name: mKO1 (alt name: monomeric Kusabira orange 1)
  Insert size (bp): 657
Resource information
  A portion of this plasmid was derived from a plasmid made by: mKO1 was purchased from MBL International.
Terms and licenses: Academic/Nonprofit Terms; Industry Terms: Not Available to Industry
Depositor comments: This vector is derived from the sequences published in “Optimized cassettes for fluorescent protein tagging in Saccharomyces cerevisiae.” Sheff MA, Thorn KS. Yeast. 2004 Jun;21(8):661-70.
How to cite: pFA6a-link-mKO1-SpHis5 was a gift from Kurt Thorn (Addgene plasmid # 44642 ; http://n2t.net/addgene:44642 ; RRID:Addgene_44642)
