>Addgene plasmid #44642 | pFA6a-link-mKO1-SpHis5 | addgene partial sequence | sequence record 63553 | SP6 5'-ATTTAGGTGACACTATAG-3'
CGGTGCTGGTTTAATTAACATGGTGAGTGTGATTAAACCAGAGATGAAGATGAGGTACTACATGGACGGC
TCCGTCAATGGGCATGAGTTCACAATTGAAGGTGAAGGCACAGGCAGACCTTACGAGGGACATCAAGAGA
TGACACTACGCGTCACAATGGCCAAGGGCGGGCCAATGCCTTTCGCGTTTGACTTAGTGTCACACGTGTT
CTGTTACGGCCACAGACCTTTTACTAAATATCCAGAAGAGATACCAGACTATTTCAAACAAGCATTTCCT
GAAGGCCTGTCATGGGAAAGGTCGTTGGAGTTCGAAGATGGTGGGTCCGCTTCAGTCAGTGCGCATATAA
GCCTTAGAGGAAACACCTTCTACCACAAATCCAAATTTACTGGGGTTAACTTTCCTGCCGATGGTCCTAT
CATGCAAAACCAAAGTGTTGATTGGGAGCCATCAACCGAGAAAATTACTGCCAGCGACGGAGTTCTGAAG
GGTGATGTTACGATGTACCTAAAACTTGAAGGAGGCGGCAATCACAAATGCCAATTCAAGACTACTTACA
AGGCGGCAAAAAAGATTCTTAAAATGCCAGGAAGCCATTACATCAGCCATCGCCTCGTCAGGAAAACCGA
AGGCAACATTACTGAGCTGGTAGAAGATGCAGTAGCTCATTCCTGAGGCGCGCCACTTCTAAATAAGCGA
ATTTCTTATGATTTATGATTTTTATTATTAAATAAGTTATAAAAAAAAA
