>Addgene plasmid #44642 | pFA6a-link-mKO1-SpHis5 | addgene partial sequence | sequence record 63597 | T7 5'-TAATACGACTCACTATAGGG-3'
GGATCTGATATCATCGATGAATTCGAGCTCGTTTAAACTGGATGGCGGCGTTAGTATCGAATCGACAGCA
GTATAGCGACCAGCATTCACATACGATTGACGCATGATATTACTTTCTGCGCACTTAACTTCGCATCTGG
GCAGATGATGTCGAGGCGAAAAAAAATATAAATCACGCTAACATTTGATTAAAATAGAACAACTACAATA
TAAAAAAACTATACAAATGACAAGTTCTTGAAAACAAGAATCTTTTTATTGTCAGTACTCTTTACAACAC
TCCCTTCGTGCTTGGGACTTCAGAACTTCCAGTAAGACTAGTAGCCGCGCGCATGGCAACAGCCAGAGAT
TTAAAAGCGCTTTCAGCACGATGATGGTCATTACTACCATATAAGCAGGTAACATGCAAAGTAATTCCAG
CTGCTACCGAAAAGGAATATAGTAAGTGAGGGATCATTTCACAGGACAATTCCCCAACCTTTTCACGCTT
TAATCCCAAATCGATAACAGCATAGGGCCGTCCCGACAAGTCAACTACGCTTCTAGAAAGAGCTTCGTCA
AGTGGACAATAAGCATGTCCAAATCTTTTAACGCCGGCNAAGTTACTCATAGCCTGCTTGAATGCAATAC
CAAGTGCAATAGCAGTATCTTCTGCAGTGTGATGATCATCGATGATTAAATCACCTCTTGAGTAAAGTCG
TAAGCTCCAGCCTGCATGTTTAGCCAGTGCATGATACATGTGATCCAAGAATCCAATTCCCGTGTCTA
